>Addgene plasmid #194193 | pGL3-pSMANTIS_1kb_KLF2mut 899 | addgene full sequence | sequence record 381931 | Addgene NGS Result
GGTACCCTATGTCTGACACATAGTAGAGCTTAATAAACATTTTCTATTATTGCTACGGTTGTTGTTACTG
TTAGCAACATTGAGGCTGAGTAAAATGAATTCTTTTTGGATAGAAAGATGGTCTCATGGTCAAGTGTTTT
TACCCAAATCTCAAGGAGATTCTAAATAGCAGCTAAGAACCAGGGGATACTTCTCTGGCCAAAAGTCTAC
TGAGACAAGGTCTTGGGGGCAGAGGCTAGGCCAGGTAGTTTGTGGTGCACATAGAATCACTGTACCTACC
CAGCATGAAGGTGTTGGCCCCCAAGGAGCTAACTGGAGGGTAGCATGCTGGAAGACACTACCAGTGTTAT
AGGAGGCAAAAAGAAATTATTTAGGTAGACATTTAGGGTAAAGTGAGTCCCCAGCAGAAAACTTTCCTTT
TAACAAAAAGCAGCTCAAAAATAGCTCCCTTTCTAACCACACACAGTTAAAAAAAATCACTTCTCTTCTA
ACAACAAGTAACCTGAAAGTTCAGGCTGTAAAATACAGATAAGACAGCTCAAGCACAGAAGAAGGGGTGG
AAGTCTCCTGGGTAATTGCCAAACTTCACACTTATACAATGGGCCCCAGTAAAACAGTGGGTCTTAATAA
GCACATTCCTTTCCCTTTAGGTGCACTAAGATAGAGAAACTAAAAGCAGACTCATGGGGCGGATGCCTGC
AGCTGCAAGAAGATGTATGGGAACAGACACAGAAACTCTCCCTCCCAGATAAGCAAGACAAAGAAACACA
GACTAAGAGTCAGCCTATGTGGTCAGGGAATGGGATAAAAGCTGATAAAAAAAATTCTGCTCTATATAGA
TAGCACACTTGGTCGCAGCTAAACCATCAGGCCCTAAGAGGATAAGACATCCCCTCCTCATGAGGCTTCT
AATACCTAGACCATTTATAAAAACCCTGACATTTTTACTACTGCTTAGCAACCTGCTCGGGACCCCTCTC
TGTGACTGTGAGCTGTTCTGTTCTTTTGCCTAGCTAGCCCGGGCTCGAGATCTGCGATCTAAGTAAGCTT
GGCATTCCGGTACTGTTGGTAAAGCCACCATGGAAGACGCCAAAAACATAAAGAAAGGCCCGGCGCCATT
CTATCCGCTGGAAGATGGAACCGCTGGAGAGCAACTGCATAAGGCTATGAAGAGATACGCCCTGGTTCCT
GGAACAATTGCTTTTACAGATGCACATATCGAGGTGGACATCACTTACGCTGAGTACTTCGAAATGTCCG
TTCGGTTGGCAGAAGCTATGAAACGATATGGGCTGAATACAAATCACAGAATCGTCGTATGCAGTGAAAA
CTCTCTTCAATTCTTTATGCCGGTGTTGGGCGCGTTATTTATCGGAGTTGCAGTTGCGCCCGCGAACGAC
ATTTATAATGAACGTGAATTGCTCAACAGTATGGGCATTTCGCAGCCTACCGTGGTGTTCGTTTCCAAAA
AGGGGTTGCAAAAAATTTTGAACGTGCAAAAAAAGCTCCCAATCATCCAAAAAATTATTATCATGGATTC
TAAAACGGATTACCAGGGATTTCAGTCGATGTACACGTTCGTCACATCTCATCTACCTCCCGGTTTTAAT
GAATACGATTTTGTGCCAGAGTCCTTCGATAGGGACAAGACAATTGCACTGATCATGAACTCCTCTGGAT
CTACTGGTCTGCCTAAAGGTGTCGCTCTGCCTCATAGAACTGCCTGCGTGAGATTCTCGCATGCCAGAGA
TCCTATTTTTGGCAATCAAATCATTCCGGATACTGCGATTTTAAGTGTTGTTCCATTCCATCACGGTTTT
GGAATGTTTACTACACTCGGATATTTGATATGTGGATTTCGAGTCGTCTTAATGTATAGATTTGAAGAAG
AGCTGTTTCTGAGGAGCCTTCAGGATTACAAGATTCAAAGTGCGCTGCTGGTGCCAACCCTATTCTCCTT
CTTCGCCAAAAGCACTCTGATTGACAAATACGATTTATCTAATTTACACGAAATTGCTTCTGGTGGCGCT
CCCCTCTCTAAGGAAGTCGGGGAAGCGGTTGCCAAGAGGTTCCATCTGCCAGGTATCAGGCAAGGATATG
GGCTCACTGAGACTACATCAGCTATTCTGATTACACCCGAGGGGGATGATAAACCGGGCGCGGTCGGTAA
AGTTGTTCCATTTTTTGAAGCGAAGGTTGTGGATCTGGATACCGGGAAAACGCTGGGCGTTAATCAAAGA
GGCGAACTGTGTGTGAGAGGTCCTATGATTATGTCCGGTTATGTAAACAATCCGGAAGCGACCAACGCCT
TGATTGACAAGGATGGATGGCTACATTCTGGAGACATAGCTTACTGGGACGAAGACGAACACTTCTTCAT
CGTTGACCGCCTGAAGTCTCTGATTAAGTACAAAGGCTATCAGGTGGCTCCCGCTGAATTGGAATCCATC
TTGCTCCAACACCCCAACATCTTCGACGCAGGTGTCGCAGGTCTTCCCGACGATGACGCCGGTGAACTTC
CCGCCGCCGTTGTTGTTTTGGAGCACGGAAAGACGATGACGGAAAAAGAGATCGTGGATTACGTCGCCAG
TCAAGTAACAACCGCGAAAAAGTTGCGCGGAGGAGTTGTGTTTGTGGACGAAGTACCGAAAGGTCTTACC
GGAAAACTCGACGCAAGAAAAATCAGAGAGATCCTCATAAAGGCCAAGAAGGGCGGAAAGATCGCCGTGT
AATTCTAGAGTCGGGGCGGCCGGCCGCTTCGAGCAGACATGATAAGATACATTGATGAGTTTGGACAAAC
CACAACTAGAATGCAGTGAAAAAAATGCTTTATTTGTGAAATTTGTGATGCTATTGCTTTATTTGTAACC
ATTATAAGCTGCAATAAACAAGTTAACAACAACAATTGCATTCATTTTATGTTTCAGGTTCAGGGGGAGG
TGTGGGAGGTTTTTTAAAGCAAGTAAAACCTCTACAAATGTGGTAAAATCGATAAGGATCCGTCGACCGA
TGCCCTTGAGAGCCTTCAACCCAGTCAGCTCCTTCCGGTGGGCGCGGGGCATGACTATCGTCGCCGCACT
TATGACTGTCTTCTTTATCATGCAACTCGTAGGACAGGTGCCGGCAGCGCTCTTCCGCTTCCTCGCTCAC
TGACTCGCTGCGCTCGGTCGTTCGGCTGCGGCGAGCGGTATCAGCTCACTCAAAGGCGGTAATACGGTTA
TCCACAGAATCAGGGGATAACGCAGGAAAGAACATGTGAGCAAAAGGCCAGCAAAAGGCCAGGAACCGTA
AAAAGGCCGCGTTGCTGGCGTTTTTCCATAGGCTCCGCCCCCCTGACGAGCATCACAAAAATCGACGCTC
AAGTCAGAGGTGGCGAAACCCGACAGGACTATAAAGATACCAGGCGTTTCCCCCTGGAAGCTCCCTCGTG
CGCTCTCCTGTTCCGACCCTGCCGCTTACCGGATACCTGTCCGCCTTTCTCCCTTCGGGAAGCGTGGCGC
TTTCTCATAGCTCACGCTGTAGGTATCTCAGTTCGGTGTAGGTCGTTCGCTCCAAGCTGGGCTGTGTGCA
CGAACCCCCCGTTCAGCCCGACCGCTGCGCCTTATCCGGTAACTATCGTCTTGAGTCCAACCCGGTAAGA
CACGACTTATCGCCACTGGCAGCAGCCACTGGTAACAGGATTAGCAGAGCGAGGTATGTAGGCGGTGCTA
CAGAGTTCTTGAAGTGGTGGCCTAACTACGGCTACACTAGAAGAACAGTATTTGGTATCTGCGCTCTGCT
GAAGCCAGTTACCTTCGGAAAAAGAGTTGGTAGCTCTTGATCCGGCAAACAAACCACCGCTGGTAGCGGT
GGTTTTTTTGTTTGCAAGCAGCAGATTACGCGCAGAAAAAAAGGATCTCAAGAAGATCCTTTGATCTTTT
CTACGGGGTCTGACGCTCAGTGGAACGAAAACTCACGTTAAGGGATTTTGGTCATGAGATTATCAAAAAG
GATCTTCACCTAGATCCTTTTAAATTAAAAATGAAGTTTTAAATCAATCTAAAGTATATATGAGTAAACT
TGGTCTGACAGTTACCAATGCTTAATCAGTGAGGCACCTATCTCAGCGATCTGTCTATTTCGTTCATCCA
TAGTTGCCTGACTCCCCGTCGTGTAGATAACTACGATACGGGAGGGCTTACCATCTGGCCCCAGTGCTGC
AATGATACCGCGAGACCCACGCTCACCGGCTCCAGATTTATCAGCAATAAACCAGCCAGCCGGAAGGGCC
GAGCGCAGAAGTGGTCCTGCAACTTTATCCGCCTCCATCCAGTCTATTAATTGTTGCCGGGAAGCTAGAG
TAAGTAGTTCGCCAGTTAATAGTTTGCGCAACGTTGTTGCCATTGCTACAGGCATCGTGGTGTCACGCTC
GTCGTTTGGTATGGCTTCATTCAGCTCCGGTTCCCAACGATCAAGGCGAGTTACATGATCCCCCATGTTG
TGCAAAAAAGCGGTTAGCTCCTTCGGTCCTCCGATCGTTGTCAGAAGTAAGTTGGCCGCAGTGTTATCAC
TCATGGTTATGGCAGCACTGCATAATTCTCTTACTGTCATGCCATCCGTAAGATGCTTTTCTGTGACTGG
TGAGTACTCAACCAAGTCATTCTGAGAATAGTGTATGCGGCGACCGAGTTGCTCTTGCCCGGCGTCAATA
CGGGATAATACCGCGCCACATAGCAGAACTTTAAAAGTGCTCATCATTGGAAAACGTTCTTCGGGGCGAA
AACTCTCAAGGATCTTACCGCTGTTGAGATCCAGTTCGATGTAACCCACTCGTGCACCCAACTGATCTTC
AGCATCTTTTACTTTCACCAGCGTTTCTGGGTGAGCAAAAACAGGAAGGCAAAATGCCGCAAAAAAGGGA
ATAAGGGCGACACGGAAATGTTGAATACTCATACTCTTCCTTTTTCAATATTATTGAAGCATTTATCAGG
GTTATTGTCTCATGAGCGGATACATATTTGAATGTATTTAGAAAAATAAACAAATAGGGGTTCCGCGCAC
ATTTCCCCGAAAAGTGCCACCTG
[124 nt withheld, positions 5064-5187]
C
[91 nt withheld, positions 5189-5279]
A
[49 nt withheld, positions 5281-5329]
CCTTTGACGTTGGAGTCCACGTTCTTT
[37 nt withheld, positions 5357-5393]
ACCCTATCTCGGTCTATTCTTTTGATTTATAAGGGATTTTGCCGATTTCGGCCTATTGGTTAAAAAATGA
GCTGATTTAACAAAAATTTAACGCGAATTTTAACAAAATATTAACGCTTACAATTTGCCATTCGCCATTC
AGGCTGCGCAACTGTTGGGAAGGGCGATCGGTGCGGGCCTCTTCGCTATTACGCCAGCCCAAGCTACCAT
GATAAGTAAGTAATATTAAGGTACGGGAGGTACTTGGAGCGGCCGCAATAAAATATCTTTATTTTCATTA
CATCTGTGTGTTGGTTTTTTGTGTGAATCGATAGTACTAACATACGCTCTCCATCAAAACAAAACGAAAC
AAAACAAACTAGCAAAATAGGCTGTCCCCAGTGCAAGTGCAGGTGCCAGAACATTTCTCTATCGATA
Features (pLannotate 1.2.2; 11 found; start..end, strand, type, name):
   1080..2732    +  CDS            luciferase: firefly luciferase; luc+; enhanced luc+ version of the luciferase gene
   2773..2894    -  polyA_signal   SV40 poly(A) signal: SV40 polyadenylation signal
   2917..2985    -  CDS            large T antigen (fragment): large T antigen from SV40 (simian virus 40)
   3001..3133    +  CDS            TcR (fragment): tetracycline efflux protein; tet; confers resistance to tetracycline
   3313..3901    -  rep_origin     ori: high-copy-number ColE1/pMB1/pBR322/pUC origin of replication
   4072..4932    -  CDS            AmpR: β-lactamase; bla; confers resistance to ampicillin, carbenicillin, and related antibiotics
   4933..5037    -  promoter       AmpR promoter: bla
   5064..5492    +  rep_origin     f1 ori (sequence partly withheld): f1 bacteriophage origin of replication; arrow indicates direction of (+) strand synthesis
   5524..5591    -  CDS            lacZα (fragment): LacZα fragment of β-galactosidase; lacZ fragment
   5650..5698    +  polyA_signal   poly(A) signal: synthetic polyadenylation signal
   5712..5803    +  misc_feature   pause site: RNA polymerase II transcriptional pause signal from the human α2 globin gene
