[The description below was written by a language model from this plasmid's Addgene catalogue record and pLannotate feature annotations shown in this document.]
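Description:
pGL3-pSMANTIS_1kb_KLF2mut 899 is a firefly luciferase reporter plasmid built on the pGL3 backbone, designed to measure the transcriptional activity of a mutated human lncRNA promoter in transfected mammalian cells. It carries about 1 kb of the promoter region of SMANTIS (also known as MANTIS, AK125871 or ANXA4-AS), in which the Krüppel-like factor (KLF) binding site at position 899 has been mutated. The feature table does not annotate the promoter insert itself. However, the unannotated stretch of roughly 1 kb directly upstream of the luc+ coding sequence is consistent with its placement there, so that it drives luciferase expression. The restriction sites used for cloning are not recorded.

The enhanced luc+ luciferase gene is followed by an SV40 late polyadenylation signal. Upstream of the insert, a synthetic poly(A) signal and the RNA polymerase II transcriptional pause site from the human α2 globin gene limit read-through transcription from the backbone, which keeps background reporter signal low. The plasmid is propagated in E. coli through a high-copy ColE1/pUC-type origin and selected with ampicillin via the β-lactamase gene and its native promoter. An f1 origin allows single-stranded DNA production. The short large T antigen, TcR and lacZα fragments in the annotation are non-functional backbone remnants.

The construct is suited to comparison with the corresponding unmutated promoter reporter, to test whether this KLF site is needed for promoter activation. The associated work concerns KLF-dependent induction of MANTIS by laminar flow and statins.
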