Addgene plasmid #194193: pGL3-pSMANTIS_1kb_KLF2mut 899
Purpose: Includes the promoter (1kb) of SMTS with mutated KLF binding sites (position 899)
Depositing lab: Ralf Brandes & Matthias Leisegang. Publication: Pleiotropic effects of laminar flow and statins depend on the Kruppel-like factor-induced lncRNA MANTIS. Leisegang MS, Bibli SI, Gunther S, Pfluger-Muller B, Oo JA, Hoper C, Seredinski S, Yekelchyk M, Schmitz-Rixen T, Schurmann C, Hu J, Looso M, Sigala F, Boon RA, Fleming I, Brandes RP. Eur Heart J. 2019 Aug 7;40(30):2523-2533. doi: 10.1093/eurheartj/ehz393. PubMed 31222221.
Backbone
  Vector backbone: pGL3
  Vector type: Luciferase
Growth in bacteria
  Bacterial resistance: Ampicillin, 100 μg/mL
  Growth temperature: 37°C
  Growth strain: DH5alpha
  Copy number: High Copy
Gene/Insert
  Gene/Insert name: SMANTIS promoter (1kb) (alt names: MANTIS promoter (1kb); AK125871 promoter (1kb))
  Species: H. sapiens (human)
  Mutation: mutated KLF binding sites (position 899)
  Entrez Gene: SMANTIS (a.k.a. ANXA4-AS, n342419)
  Promoter: SMANTIS promoter (1kb), mutated
  Cloning method: Restriction Enzyme; 5′ cloning site Unknown (unknown if destroyed)
Terms and licenses: Academic/Nonprofit Terms; Industry Terms: Not Available to Industry
How to cite: pGL3-pSMANTIS_1kb_KLF2mut 899 was a gift from Ralf Brandes & Matthias Leisegang (Addgene plasmid # 194193 ; http://n2t.net/addgene:194193 ; RRID:Addgene_194193)
